>Addgene plasmid #59848 | pJK_proK14_eGFP | depositor full sequence | sequence record 95482 | pJK_proK14_eGFP sequence 4296 bps
TGGCGAATGGG
[124 nt withheld, positions 12-135]
C
[91 nt withheld, positions 137-227]
A
[49 nt withheld, positions 229-277]
CCTTTGACGTTGGAGTCCACGTTCTTT
[37 nt withheld, positions 305-341]
ACCCTATCTCGGTCTATTCTTTTGATTTATAAGGGATTTTGCCGATTTCGGCCTATTGGTTAAAAAATGA
GCTGATTTAACAAAAATTTAACGCGAATTTTAACAAAATATTAACGTTTACAATTTCAGGTGGCACTTTT
CGGGGAAATGTGCGCGGAACCCCTATTTGTTTATTTTTCTAAATACATTCAAATATGTATCCGCTCATGA
ATTAATTCTTACCAATGCTTAATCAGTGAGGCACCTATCTCAGCGATCTGTCTATTTCGTTCATCCATAG
TTGCCTGACTCCCCGTCGTGTAGATAACTACGATACGGGAGGGCTTACCATCTGGCCCCAGTGCTGCAAT
GATACCGCGAGACCCACGCTCACCGGCTCCAGATTTATCAGCAATAAACCAGCCAGCCGGAAGGGCCGAG
CGCAGAAGTGGTCCTGCAACTTTATCCGCCTCCATCCAGTCTATTAATTGTTGCCGGGAAGCTAGAGTAA
GTAGTTCGCCAGTTAATAGTTTGCGCAACGTTGTTGCCATTGCTGCAGGCATCGTGGTGTCACGCTCGTC
GTTTGGTATGGCTTCATTCAGCTCCGGTTCCCAACGATCAAGGCGAGTTACATGATCCCCCATGTTGTGC
AAAAAAGCGGTTAGCTCCTTCGGTCCTCCGATCGTTGTCAGAAGTAAGTTGGCCGCAGTGTTATCACTCA
TGGTTATGGCAGCACTGCATAATTCTCTTACTGTCATGCCATCCGTAAGATGCTTTTCTGTGACTGGTGA
GTACTCAACCAAGTCATTCTGAGAATAGTGTATGCGGCGACCGAGTTGCTCTTGCCCGGCGTCAATACGG
GATAATACCGCGCCACATAGCAGAACTTTAAAAGTGCTCATCATTGGAAAACGTTCTTCGGGGCGAAAAC
TCTCAAGGATCTTACCGCTGTTGAGATCCAGTTCGATGTAACCCACTCGTGCACCCAACTGATCTTCAGC
ATCTTTTACTTTCACCAGCGTTTCTGGGTGAGCAAAAACAGGAAGGCAAAATGCCGCAAAAAAGGGAATA
AGGGCGACACGGAAATGTTGAATACTCATAACACCCCTTGTATTACTGTTTATGTAAGCAGACAGTTTTA
TTGTTCATGACCAAAATCCCTTAACGTGAGTTTTCGTTCCACTGAGCGTCAGACCCCGTAGAAAAGATCA
AAGGATCTTCTTGAGATCCTTTTTTTCTGCGCGTAATCTGCTGCTTGCAAACAAAAAAACCACCGCTACC
AGCGGTGGTTTGTTTGCCGGATCAAGAGCTACCAACTCTTTTTCCGAAGGTAACTGGCTTCAGCAGAGCG
CAGATACCAAATACTGTCCTTCTAGTGTAGCCGTAGTTAGGCCACCACTTCAAGAACTCTGTAGCACCGC
CTACATACCTCGCTCTGCTAATCCTGTTACCAGTGGCTGCTGCCAGTGGCGATAAGTCGTGTCTTACCGG
GTTGGACTCAAGACGATAGTTACCGGATAAGGCGCAGCGGTCGGGCTGAACGGGGGGTTCGTGCACACAG
CCCAGCTTGGAGCGAACGACCTACACCGAACTGAGATACCTACAGCGTGAGCTATGAGAAAGCGCCACGC
TTCCCGAAGGGAGAAAGGCGGACAGGTATCCGGTAAGCGGCAGGGTCGGAACAGGAGAGCGCACGAGGGA
GCTTCCAGGGGGAAACGCCTGGTATCTTTATAGTCCTGTCGGGTTTCGCCACCTCTGACTTGAGCGTCGA
TTTTTGTGATGCTCGTCAGGGGGGCGGAGCCTATGGAAAAACGCCAGCAACGCGGCCTTTTTACGGTTCC
TGGCCTTTTGCTGGCCTTTTGCTCACATGTTCTTTCCTGCGTTATCCCCTGATTCTGTGGATAACCGTAT
TACCGCCTTTGAGTGAGCTGATACCGCTCGCCGCAGCCGAACGACCGAGCGCAGCGAGTCAGTGAGCGAG
GAAGCGGAAGAGCGCCTGATGCGGTATTTTCTCCTTACGCATCTGTGCGGTATTTCACACCGCATATATG
GTGCACTCTCAGTACAATCTGCTCTGATGCCGCATAGTTAAGCCAGTATACACTCCGCTATCGCTACGTG
ACTGGGTCATGGCTGCGCCCCGACACCCGCCAACACCCGCTGACGCGCCCTGACGGGCTTGTCTGCTCCC
GGCATCCGCTTACAGACAAGCTGTGACCGTCTCCGGGAGCTGCATGTGTCAGAGGTTTTCACCGTCATCA
CCGAAACGCGCGAGGCAGCTGCGGTAAAGCTCATCAGCGTGGTCGTGAAGCGATTCACAGATGTCTGCCT
GTTCATCCGCGTCCAGCTCGTTGAGTTTCTCCAGAAGCGTTAATGTCTGGCTTCTGATAAAGCGGGCCAT
GTTAAGGGCGGTTTTTTCCTGTTTGGTCACTGATGCCTCCGTGTAAGGGGGATTTCTGTTCATGGGGGTA
ATGATACCGATGAAACGAGAGAGGATGCTCACGATACGGGTTACTGATGATGAACATGCCCGGTTACTGG
AACGTTGTGAGGGTAAACAACTGGCGGTATGGATGCGGCGGGACCAGAGAAAAATCACTCAGGGTCAATG
CCAGCGCTTCGTTAATACAGATGTAGGTGTTCCACAGGGTAGCCAGCAGCATCCTGCGATGCAGATCCGG
AACATAATGGTGCAGGGCGCTGACTTCCGCGTTTCCAGACTTTACGAAACACGGAAACCGAAGACCATTC
ATGTTGTTGCTCAGGTCGCAGACGTTTTGCAGCAGCAGTCGCTTCACGTTCGCTCGCGTATCGGTGATTC
ATTCTGCTAACCAGTAAGGCAACCCCGCCAGCCTAGCCGGGTCCTCAACGACAGGAGCACGATCATGCGC
ACCCGTGGGGCCGCCATGCCGGCCACAGCTAACACCACGTCGTCCCTATCTGCTGCCCTAGGTCTATGAG
TGGTTGCTGGATAACTGTACGGGCATGCATAAGGCTCGTAATATATATTCAGGGAGACCACAACGGTTTC
CCTCTACAAATAATTTTGTTTAACTTTCTAGAAATAATTTTGTTTAACTTTAAGAAGGAGATATACATAT
GCGTAAAGGAGAAGAACTTTTCACTGGAGTTGTCCCAATTCTTGTTGAATTAGATGGTGATGTTAATGGG
CACAAATTTTCTGTCAGTGGAGAGGGTGAAGGTGATGCAACATACGGAAAACTTACCCTTAAATTTATTT
GCACTACTGGAAAACTACCTGTTCCATGGCCAACACTTGTCACTACTTTCGGTTATGGTGTTCAATGCTT
TGCGAGATACCCAGATCATATGAAACAGCATGACTTTTTCAAGAGTGCCATGCCCGAAGGTTATGTACAG
GAAAGAACTATATTTTTCAAAGATGACGGGAACTACAAGACACGTGCTGAAGTCAAGTTTGAAGGTGATA
CCCTTGTTAATAGAATCGAGTTAAAAGGTATTGATTTTAAAGAAGATGGAAACATTCTTGGACACAAATT
GGAATACAACTATAACTCACACAATGTATACATCATGGCAGACAAACAAAAGAATGGAATCAAAGTTAAC
TTCAAAATTAGACACAACATTGAAGATGGAAGCGTTCAACTAGCAGACCATTATCAACAAAATACTCCAA
TTGGCGATGGCCCTGTCCTTTTACCAGACAACCATTACCTGTCCACACAATCTGCCCTTTCGAAAGATCC
CAACGAAAAGAGAGACCACATGGTCCTTCTTGAGTTTGTAACAGCTGCTGGGATTACACATGGCATGGAT
GAACTATACAAACTCGAGCACCACCACCACCACCACTGAGATCCGGCTGCTAACAAAGCCCGAAAGGAAG
CTGAGTTGGCTGCTGCCACCGCTGAGCAATAACTAGCATAACCCCTTGGGGCCTCTAAACGGGTCTTGAG
GGGTTTTTTGCTGAAAGGAGGAACTATATCCGGAT
Features (pLannotate 1.2.2; 12 found; start..end, strand, type, name):
     12..467     +  rep_origin     f1 ori (sequence partly withheld): f1 bacteriophage origin of replication; arrow indicates direction of (+) strand synthesis
    494..551     +  promoter       AmpR promoter (fragment): bla
    560..1420    -  CDS            AmpR: β-lactamase; bla; confers resistance to ampicillin, carbenicillin, and related antibiotics
   1542..2130    +  rep_origin     ori: high-copy-number ColE1/pMB1/pBR322/pUC origin of replication
   2316..2458    -  misc_feature   bom: basis of mobility region from pBR322
   2560..2751    -  CDS            rop: Rop protein, which maintains plasmids at low copy number; rop
   2768..3148    +  CDS            YPB1_ECOLX: Protein predicted: Swiss-Prot protein existence level 4. From Escherichia coli.
   3390..3412    +  RBS            RBS: efficient ribosome binding site from bacteriophage T7 gene 10 (Olins and Rangwala, 1989)
   3420..4133    +  CDS            hfriFP: hfriFP is a fluorescent protein published in 2013, derived from Herbaspirillum frisingense.
   4140..4157    +  CDS            9xHis (fragment): 9xHis affinity tag
   4167..4216    +  CDS            SET1 (fragment): solubility-enhancement tag derived from T7 phage gene 10B
   4224..4271    +  terminator     T7 terminator: transcription terminator for bacteriophage T7 RNA polymerase
