[The description below was written by a language model from this plasmid's Addgene catalogue record and pLannotate feature annotations shown in this document.]
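Description:
pJK_proK14_eGFP is a 4,296 bp bacterial expression plasmid built on a heavily modified pET-29b(+) backbone and designed for constitutive, inducer-independent production of green fluorescent protein in E. coli. According to the record, the lacI gene, lac operator and T7 promoter of the parent vector were removed when a constitutive promoter cassette was cloned between the BglI and XbaI sites. The original kanamycin marker was replaced with the β-lactamase gene from pET-22b, so selection is with ampicillin. The feature table shows the AmpR coding sequence, a ColE1/pMB1-type origin with the adjacent bom region and rop gene carried over from the pBR322-derived backbone, and an f1 phage origin. The catalogue lists the plasmid as high copy, although rop is normally associated with reduced copy number.

The payload is a 714 bp GFP coding sequence from Aequorea victoria, named eGFP in the record with GFPmut3 and BBa_E0040 as alternative names, and carrying S2R, S65G and S72A. It is driven by the proK14 promoter, which the automated annotation does not detect. Translation starts from the T7 gene 10 ribosome binding site retained from the pET backbone. The open reading frame continues into a backbone-encoded C-terminal 6xHis tag, annotated as a fragment of a longer His tag, and is followed by the T7 terminator. The annotation tool labels the reporter as a different fluorescent protein (hfriFP), but its position and length match the GFP insert, so this looks like a database-matching artefact. The short "SET1" fragment and the predicted E. coli protein are probably similar artefacts from backbone sequence. The associated publication title indicates use in relating promoter strength to gene expression and growth rate, with fluorescence presumably serving as the expression readout.
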