Addgene plasmid #59848: pJK_proK14_eGFP
Purpose: Constitutively expresses eGFP with proK14 promoter
Depositing lab: Timothy Whitehead. Depositing organization: Michigan State University. Publication: The Interrelationship between Promoter Strength, Gene Expression, and Growth Rate. Bienick MS, Young KW, Klesmith JR, Detwiler EE, Tomek KJ, Whitehead TA. PLoS One. 2014 Oct 6;9(10):e109105. doi: 10.1371/journal.pone.0109105. eCollection 2014. PubMed 25286161.
Backbone
  Vector backbone: pET-29b(+)
  Backbone manufacturer: Novagen
  Backbone size w/o insert (bp): 3582
  Total vector size (bp): 4296
  Modifications to backbone: Deletion of lacI, lacO, and T7 promoter by cloning proB in-between BglI and XbaI. Removal of the kanamycin resistance gene and insertion of the beta-lactamase (AmpR) gene from pET-22b.
  Vector type: Bacterial Expression
Growth in bacteria
  Bacterial resistance: Ampicillin, 100 μg/mL
  Growth temperature: 37°C
  Growth strain: XL1 Blue
  Copy number: High Copy
Gene/Insert
  Gene/Insert name: Enhanced Green Fluorescent Protein (alt names: eGFP; BBa_E0040; GFPmut3)
  Species: Aequorea victoria
  Insert size (bp): 714
  Mutation: S2R,S65G,S72A
  Promoter: proK14
  Tag / fusion protein: 6x-His (C terminal on backbone)
  Cloning method: Restriction Enzyme; 5′ cloning site BglI (not destroyed); 3′ cloning site XbaI (not destroyed)
  Sequencing primers: 5′ GGTGATTCATTCTGCTAA; 3′ T7 Term
Terms and licenses: Academic/Nonprofit Terms; Industry Terms: Not Available to Industry
How to cite: pJK_proK14_eGFP was a gift from Timothy Whitehead (Addgene plasmid # 59848 ; http://n2t.net/addgene:59848 ; RRID:Addgene_59848)
