>Addgene plasmid #59848 | pJK_proK14_eGFP | addgene partial sequence | sequence record 97597 | pJFRC-F 5'-ATAATGGTGCAGGGCGCTGAC-3'
ATTCATGTTGTTGCTCAGGTCGCAGACGTTTTGCAGCAGCAGTCGCTTCACGTTCGCTCGCGTATCGGTG
ATTCATTCTGCTAACCAGTAAGGCAACCCCGCCAGCCTAGCCGGGTCCTCAACGACAGGAGCACGATCAT
GCGCACCCGTGGGGCCGCCATGCCGGCCACAGCTAACACCACGTCGTCCCTATCTGCTGCCCTAGGTCTA
TGAGTGGTTGCTGGATAACTGTACGGGCATGCATAAGGCTCGTAATATATATTCAGGGAGACCACAACGG
TTTCCCTCTACAAATAATTTTGTTTAACTTTCTAGAAATAATTTTGTTTAACTTTAAGAAGGAGATATAC
ATATGCGTAAAGGAGAAGAACTTTTCACTGGAGTTGTCCCAATTCTTGTTGAATTAGATGGTGATGTTAA
TGGGCACAAATTTTCTGTCAGTGGAGAGGGTGAAGGTGATGCAACATACGGAAAACTTACCCTTAAATTT
ATTTGCACTACTGGAAAACTACCTGTTCCATGGCCAACACTTGTCACTACTTTCGGTTATGGTGTTCAAT
GCTTTGCGAGATACCCAGATCATATGAAACAGCATGACTTTTTCAAGAGTGCCATGCCCGAAGGTTATGT
ACAGGAAAGAACTATATTTTTC
