>Addgene plasmid #59848 | pJK_proK14_eGFP | addgene partial sequence | sequence record 97598 | T7term 5'-GCTAGTTATTGCTCAGCGG-3'
CGGGCTTTGTTAGCAGCCGGATCTCAGTGGTGGTGGTGGTGGTGCTCGAGTTTGTATAGTTCATCCATGC
CATGTGTAATCCCAGCAGCTGTTACAAACTCAAGAAGGACCATGTGGTCTCTCTTTTCGTTGGGATCTTT
CGAAAGGGCAGATTGTGTGGACAGGTAATGGTTGTCTGGTAAAAGGACAGGGCCATCGCCAATTGGAGTA
TTTTGTTGATAATGGTCTGCTAGTTGAACGCTTCCATCTTCAATGTTGTGTCTAATTTTGAAGTTAACTT
TGATTCCATTCTTTTGTTTGTCTGCCATGATGTATACATTGTGTGAGTTATAGTTGTATTCCAATTTGTG
TCCAAGAATGTTTCCATCTTCTTTAAAATCAATACCTTTTAACTCGATTCTATTAACAAGGGTATCACCT
TCAAACTTGACTTCAGCACGTGTCTTGTAGTTCCCGTCATCTTTGAAAAATATAGTTCTTTCCTGTACAT
AACCTTCGGGCATGGCACTCTTGAAAAAGTCATGCTGTTTCATATGATCTGGGTATCTCGCAAAGCATTG
AACACCATAACCGAAAGTAGTGACAAGTGTTGGCCATGGAACAGGTAGTTTTCCAGTAGTGCAAATAAAT
TTAAGGGTAAGTTTTCCGTATGTTGCATCACCTTCACCCTCTCCACTGACAGAAAATTTGTGCCCATTAA
CATCACCATCTAATTCAACAAGAATTGGGACAACTCCAGTG
